Addgene plasmid #72136: Sema3a(L, del3)-Fc-His
Purpose: Expresses the Sema3A protein (truncated at cleavage site P3; ie, long and missing exon 3), C-terminally fused to the Fc region of human IgG1 + 6X histidine tag.
Depositing lab: Woj Wojtowicz. Depositing organization: University of California, Berkeley. Publication: An extracellular biochemical screen reveals that FLRTs and Unc5s mediate neuronal subtype recognition in the retina. Visser JJ, Cheng Y, Perry SC, Chastain AB, Parsa B, Masri SS, Ray TA, Kay JN, Wojtowicz WM. Elife. 2015 Dec 3;4. pii: e08149. doi: 10.7554/eLife.08149. PubMed 26633812.
Backbone
  Vector backbone: pCMVi-SV40ori
  Vector type: Mammalian Expression
Growth in bacteria
  Bacterial resistance: Ampicillin, 100 μg/mL
  Growth temperature: 37°C
  Growth strain: DH5alpha
  Copy number: High Copy
Gene/Insert
  Gene/Insert name: Sema3a (alt names: Semaphorin 3A; SemD; SEMA1; Semad; coll-1; Hsema-I; NCBI gene ID 20346)
  Species: M. musculus (mouse)
  Insert size (bp): 2307
  Entrez Gene: Sema3a (a.k.a. Hsema-I, SEMA1, SemD, Semad, coll-1)
  Promoter: CMV
  Tag / fusion protein: Fc-His (C terminal on backbone)
  Cloning method: Restriction Enzyme; 5′ cloning site NotI (not destroyed); 3′ cloning site AscI (not destroyed)
  Sequencing primers: 5′ GTCAGAGGTAACTCCCGTTGC; 3′ ATCATGAGGGTGTCCTTG
Terms and licenses: Academic/Nonprofit Terms; Industry Terms: Not Available to Industry
How to cite: Sema3a(L, del3)-Fc-His was a gift from Woj Wojtowicz (Addgene plasmid # 72136 ; http://n2t.net/addgene:72136 ; RRID:Addgene_72136)
