[The description below was written by a language model from this plasmid's Addgene catalogue record and pLannotate feature annotations shown in this document.]
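Description:
Sema3a(L, del3)-Fc-His is a mammalian expression plasmid of about 8 kb built on the pCMVi-SV40ori backbone, designed to produce a tagged, soluble form of mouse Semaphorin 3A. It is maintained in E. coli as a high-copy plasmid through a ColE1/pUC-type origin and selected with ampicillin via the β-lactamase gene. The annotation also shows an f1 phage origin and short remnants of rop, bom and lacZα, which are leftovers of earlier cloning vectors rather than functional parts. An SV40 enhancer/early promoter region is present elsewhere in the backbone; as the backbone name suggests, this region carries the SV40 origin, which permits episomal amplification in cells expressing large T antigen.

The expression cassette is driven by the human cytomegalovirus immediate-early enhancer and promoter followed by CMV intron A, an arrangement that generally boosts transcript processing and expression levels. Downstream, a 2,307 bp Sema3a coding sequence was inserted between preserved NotI and AscI sites. According to the record it is the "long" form truncated at cleavage site P3 and lacks exon 3. It is fused in frame at its C terminus to the Fc region of human IgG1 and a 6X histidine tag supplied by the backbone, and the transcript ends at an SV40 polyadenylation signal. The His tag is listed in the catalogue fields but was not separately annotated in the feature table. The Fc portion typically dimerises the fusion and allows capture or detection with Fc-binding reagents, while the His tag supports metal-affinity purification. The associated publication describes an extracellular biochemical interaction screen for neuronal recognition molecules in the retina, consistent with use of this construct to generate recombinant Sema3A ectodomain protein for binding assays.
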