Features (pLannotate 1.2.2; 14 found; start..end, strand, type, name):
     25..408     +  enhancer       CMV enhancer: human cytomegalovirus immediate early enhancer
    410..609     +  promoter       CMV promoter: human cytomegalovirus (CMV) immediate early promoter
    748..1573    +  intron         CMV intron A: human cytomegalovirus intron A (Chapman et al., 1991)
   1610..3916    +  CDS            Sema3a: SEM3A_MOUSE - Also known as Semad, SemD. Experimental evidence at protein level: Swiss-Prot protein existence level 1. Plays a role in growth cones guidance. May function to pattern sensory projections by selectively repelling axons that normally terminate dorsally. Involved in the development of the olfactory system and in neuronal control of puberty (By similarity). From Mus musculus (Mouse).
   3914..4606    +  CDS            IGHG1 (fragment): IGHG1_HUMAN - Experimental evidence at protein level: Swiss-Prot protein existence level 1. Constant region of immunoglobulin heavy chains. Immunoglobulins, also known as antibodies, are membrane-bound or secreted glycoproteins produced by B lymphocytes. In the recognition phase of humoral immunity, the membrane-bound immunoglobulins serve as receptors which, upon binding of a specific antigen, trigger the clonal expansion and differentiation of B lymphocytes into immunoglobulins- secreting plasma cells. Secreted immunoglobulins mediate the effector phase of humoral immunity, which results in
   4656..4777    +  polyA_signal   SV40 poly(A) signal: SV40 polyadenylation signal
   4986..5574    -  rep_origin     ori: high-copy-number ColE1/pMB1/pBR322/pUC origin of replication
   5745..6605    -  CDS            AmpR: β-lactamase; bla; confers resistance to ampicillin, carbenicillin, and related antibiotics
   6606..6710    -  promoter       AmpR promoter: bla
   6805..6840    +  CDS            rop (fragment): Rop protein, which maintains plasmids at low copy number; rop
   6863..7193    +  promoter       SV40 promoter: SV40 enhancer and early promoter
   7316..7415    +  misc_feature   bom (fragment): basis of mobility region from pBR322
   7443..7871    -  rep_origin     f1 ori (sequence partly withheld): f1 bacteriophage origin of replication; arrow indicates direction of (+) strand synthesis
   7875..8032    -  CDS            lacZα (fragment): LacZα fragment of β-galactosidase; lacZ fragment
>Addgene plasmid #72136 | Sema3a(L, del3)-Fc-His | depositor full sequence | sequence record 138671 | Full sequence
GTCGAGGTCTCGACGGTATCGATTGACATTGATTATTGACTAGCTAGTTATTAATAGTAATCAATTACGG
GGTCATTAGTTCATAGCCCATATATGGAGTTCCGCGTTACATAACTTACGGTAAATGGCCCGCCTGGCTG
ACCGCCCAACGACCCCCGCCCATTGACGTCAATAATGACGTATGTTCCCATAGTAACGCCAATAGGGACT
TTCCATTGACGTCAATGGGTGGAGTATTTACGGTAAACTGCCCACTTGGCAGTACATCAAGTGTATCATA
TGCCAAGTCCGCCCCCTATTGACGTCAATGACGGTAAATGGCCCGCCTGGCATTATGCCCAGTACATGAC
CTTACGGGACTTTCCTACTTGGCAGTACATCTACGTATTAGTCATCGCTATTACCATGGTGATGCGGTTT
TGGCAGTACACCAATGGGCGTGGATAGCGGTTTGACTCACGGGGATTTCCAAGTCTCCACCCCATTGACG
TCAATGGGAGTTTGTTTTGGCACCAAAATCAACGGGACTTTCCAAAATGTCGTAATAACCCCGCCCCGTT
GACGCAAATGGGCGGTAGGCGTGTACGGTGGGAGGTCTATATAAGCAGAGCTCGTTTAGTGAACCGTCAG
ATCGCCTGGAGACGCCATCCACGCTGTTTTGACCTCCATAGAAGACACCGGGACCGATCCAGCCTCCGCG
GCCGGGAACGGTGCATTGGAACGCGGATTCCCCGTGCCAAGAGTGACGTAAGTACCGCCTATAGACTCTA
TAGGCACACCCCTTTGGCTCTTATGCATGCTATACTGTTTTTGGCTTGGGGCCTATACACCCCCGCTTCC
ATATGCTATAGGTGATGGTATAGCTTAGCCTATAGGTGTGGGTTATTGACCATTATTGACCACTCCCCTA
TTGGTGACGATACTTTCCATTACTAATCCATAACATGGCTCTTTGCCACAACTATCTCTATTGGCTATAT
GCCAATACTCTGTCCTTCAGAGACTGACACGGACTCTGTATTTTTACAGGATGGGGTCCCATTTATTATT
TACAAATTCACATATACAACAACGCCGTCCCCCGTGCCCGCAGTTTTTATTAAACATAGCGTGGGATCTC
CACGCGAATCTCGGGTACGTGTTCCGGACATGGGCTCTTCTCCGGTAGCGGCGGAGCTTCCACATCCGAG
CCCTGGTCCCATGCCTCCAGCGGCTCATGGTCGCTCGGCAGCTCCTTGCTCCTAACAGTGGAGGCCAGAC
TTAGGCACAGCACAATGCCCACCACCACCAGTGTGCCGCACAAGGCCGTGGCGGTAGGGTATGTGTCTGA
AAATGAGCTCGGAGATTGGGCTCGCACCGCTGACGCAGATGGAAGACTTAAGGCAGCGGCAGAAGAAGAT
GCAGGCAGCTGAGTTGTTGTATTCTGATAAGAGTCAGAGGTAACTCCCGTTGCGGTGCTGTTAACGGTGG
AGGGCAGTGTAGTCTGAGCAGTACTCGTTGCTGCCGCGCGCGCCACCAGACATAATAGCTGACAGACTAA
CAGACTGTTCCTTTCCATGGGTCTTTTCTGCAGAAGCTTGAATTCTCGAGGATCCGCGGCCGCGCCACCA
TGGGCTGGTTCACTGGGATTGCCTGTCTTTTCTGGGGTGTATTACTTACAGCCAGAGCAAACTATGCAAA
CGGAAAGAACAATGTGCCAAGACTGAAATTATCGTACAAAGAAATGTTGGAATCCAACAATGTGATCACT
TTTAATGGCTTGGCCAACAGCTCCAGTTACCACACCTTCCTTCTGGATGAAGAACGGAGTAGACTATATG
TTGGAGCAAAAGATCATATATTTTCATTCAACTTGGTGAACATTAAAGATTTTCAAAAGATTGTGTGGCC
AGTATCTTACACAAGGAGAGATGAATGCAAATGGGCTGGAAAAGATATCCTGAAAGAATGTGCCAATTTC
ATCAAGGTCCTGGAGGCTTATAATCAGACTCACTTGTATGCCTGTGGAACTGGGGCTTTCCATCCAATCT
GCACCTATATTGAAGTTGGACATCATCCTGAGGACAACATTTTTAAGCTGCAGGACTCACATTTTGAAAA
CGGTCGTGGGAAGAGCCCTTATGATCCCAAACTACTGACTGCCTCTCTTCTAATAGACGGTGAGTTGTAC
TCTGGAACTGCTGCGGACTTCATGGGACGGGACTTCGCTATCTTCAGAACACTGGGGCACCATCACCCCA
TCAGGACGGAGCAGCATGACTCCCGGTGGCTCAATGATCCTAGATTCATCAGTGCCCATCTCATCCCAGA
GAGTGACAACCCTGAAGATGACAAAGTATATTTTTTCTTCCGAGAAAATGCAATAGACGGAGAACACTCT
GGAAAAGCCACTCATGCTAGAATAGGTCAGATATGCAAGAATGACTTTGGTGGACACAGAAGTCTTGTGA
ATAAATGGACAACATTCCTAAAAGCACGCCTGATTTGCTCTGTGCCCGGTCCCAATGGCATTGACACCCA
TTTTGATGAATTGCAGGATGTATTCCTAATGAACTCTAAAGATCCTAAAAATCCGATCGTCTATGGAGTG
TTCACAACATCAAGCAACATCTTTAAGGGATCTGCTGTGTGCATGTACAGCATGAGTGATGTAAGAAGGG
TGTTCCTTGGTCCATATGCTCACAGAGATGGTCCCAACTATCAGTGGGTGCCTTACCAAGGAAGAGTCCC
TTATCCACGGCCAGGAACTTGTCCCAGTAAAACATTTGGCGGATTTGACTCCACAAAGGACCTTCCTGAT
GATGTCATAACTTTTGCAAGAAGTCATCCAGCCATGTACAACCCAGTGTTTCCTATAAATAATCGCCCGA
TCATGATCAAAACAGATGTAAATTATCAGTTCACACAAATTGTTGTAGACCGAGTGGATGCAGAAGATGG
CCAGTATGATGTTATGTTCATCGGAACAGATGTTGGAACCGTTCTTAAAGTGGTTTCAGTCCCCAAGGAG
ACTTGGCATGACCTAGAAGAAGTTCTTCTGGAAGAAATGACCGTCTTCCGGGAACCAACAACTATTTCGG
CAATGGAGCTTTCTACTAAACAGCAACAGCTGTACATTGGCTCAACTGCGGGAGTGGCACAGCTTCCTCT
ACACCGCTGTGACATCTATGGCAAAGCCTGTGCAGAATGCTGCCTCGCTCGGGACCCTTACTGTGCCTGG
GATGGGTCCTCATGCTCACGCTATTTTCCTACTGCAAAGGCCCGCACAAGAGCACAAGATATAAGGAATG
GAGACCCACTGACTCACTGCTCTGACTTGCAGCACCATGATAATCATCATGGGCCCAGCCTTGAAGAGAG
AATCATCTATGGAGTGGAAAACAGTAGTACATTCTTGGAATGCAGTCCGAAGTCACAGAGAGCCTTGGTA
TATTGGCAATTTCAGAGGAGAAATGAAGATCGAAAAGAGGAGATCAGAATGGGTGATCATATCATCAGGA
CAGAACAAGGGCTCCTGCTCCGTAGCCTGCAGAAGAAGGATTCAGGCAATTACCTGTGTCACGCTGTGGA
ACACGGATTCATGCAAACTCTTCTTAAGGTAACCCTGGAAGTCATTGACACAGAACATTTGGAAGAACTT
CTTCATAAAGATGACGATGGAGATGGCTCTAAGATAAAAGAAATGTCGAGCAGCATGACGCCCAGCCAGA
AAGTCTGGTACCGAGACTTCATGCAGCTCATTAACCACCCCAACCTGAACACGATGGATGAGTTCTGTGA
ACAAGTGTGGAAAAGGGACCGAAAGCAACGCCGACAAAGGCCGGGGCACTCTCAAGGGAGCAGCAACAAG
TGGAAGCACATGCAAGAGAGCAAGAAAGGTAGAAACAGGCGTACGCACGAGTTTGAGCGGGCACCCGGCG
CGCCTGACAAAACTCACACATGCCCACCGTGCCCAGCACCTGAACTCCTGGGGGGACCGTCAGTCTTCCT
CTTCCCCCCAAAACCCAAGGACACCCTCATGATCTCCCGGACCCCTGAGGTCACATGCGTGGTGGTGGAC
GTGAGCCACGAAGACCCTGAGGTCAAGTTCAACTGGTACGTGGACGGCGTGGAGGTGCATAATGCCAAGA
CAAAGCCGCGGGAGGAGCAGTACAACAGCACGTACCGTGTGGTCAGCGTCCTCACCGTCCTGCACCAGGA
CTGGCTGAATGGCAAGGAGTACAAGTGCAAGGTCTCCAACAAAGCCCTCCCAGCCCCCATCGAGAAAACC
ATCTCCAAAGCCAAAGGGCAGCCCCGAGAACCACAGGTGTATACCCTGCCCCCATCCCGGGATGAGCTGA
CCAAGAACCAGGTCAGCCTGACCTGCCTGGTCAAAGGCTTCTATCCCAGCGACATCGCCGTGGAGTGGGA
GAGCAATGGGCAGCCGGAGAACAACTACAAGACCACGCCTCCCGTGCTGGACTCCGACGGCTCCTTCTTC
CTCTACAGCAAGCTCACCGTGGACAAGAGCAGGTGGCAGCAGGGGAACGTCTTCTCATGCTCCGTGATGC
ATGAGGCTCTGCACAACCACTACACGCAGAAGAGCCTCTCCCTGTCTCCGGGTAAAGGCGGCCATCATCA
CCATCACCATTAATCTAGAGATCTTATTAAAGCAGAACTTGTTTATTGCAGCTTATAATGGTTACAAATA
AAGCAATAGCATCACAAATTTCACAAATAAAGCATTTTTTTCACTGCATTCTAGTTGTGGTTTGTCCAAA
CTCATCAATGTATCTTATCATGTCTGGTCGACTCTAGCTAGACTCTTCCGCTTCCTCGCTCACTGACTCG
CTGCGCTCGGTCGTTCGGCTGCGGCGAGCGGTATCAGCTCACTCAAAGGCGGTAATACGGTTATCCACAG
AATCAGGGGATAACGCAGGAAAGAACATGTGAGCAAAAGGCCAGCAAAAGGCCAGGAACCGTAAAAAGGC
CGCGTTGCTGGCGTTTTTCCATAGGCTCCGCCCCCCTGACGAGCATCACAAAAATCGACGCTCAAGTCAG
AGGTGGCGAAACCCGACAGGACTATAAAGATACCAGGCGTTTCCCCCTGGAAGCTCCCTCGTGCGCTCTC
CTGTTCCGACCCTGCCGCTTACCGGATACCTGTCCGCCTTTCTCCCTTCGGGAAGCGTGGCGCTTTCTCA
TAGCTCACGCTGTAGGTATCTCAGTTCGGTGTAGGTCGTTCGCTCCAAGCTGGGCTGTGTGCACGAACCC
CCCGTTCAGCCCGACCGCTGCGCCTTATCCGGTAACTATCGTCTTGAGTCCAACCCGGTAAGACACGACT
TATCGCCACTGGCAGCAGCCACTGGTAACAGGATTAGCAGAGCGAGGTATGTAGGCGGTGCTACAGAGTT
CTTGAAGTGGTGGCCTAACTACGGCTACACTAGAAGAACAGTATTTGGTATCTGCGCTCTGCTGAAGCCA
GTTACCTTCGGAAAAAGAGTTGGTAGCTCTTGATCCGGCAAACAAACCACCGCTGGTAGCGGTGGTTTTT
TTGTTTGCAAGCAGCAGATTACGCGCAGAAAAAAAGGATCTCAAGAAGATCCTTTGATCTTTTCTACGGG
GTCTGACGCTCAGTGGAACGAAAACTCACGTTAAGGGATTTTGGTCATGAGATTATCAAAAAGGATCTTC
ACCTAGATCCTTTTAAATTAAAAATGAAGTTTTAAATCAATCTAAAGTATATATGAGTAAACTTGGTCTG
ACAGTTACCAATGCTTAATCAGTGAGGCACCTATCTCAGCGATCTGTCTATTTCGTTCATCCATAGTTGC
CTGACTCCCCGTCGTGTAGATAACTACGATACGGGAGGGCTTACCATCTGGCCCCAGTGCTGCAATGATA
CCGCGAGACCCACGCTCACCGGCTCCAGATTTATCAGCAATAAACCAGCCAGCCGGAAGGGCCGAGCGCA
GAAGTGGTCCTGCAACTTTATCCGCCTCCATCCAGTCTATTAATTGTTGCCGGGAAGCTAGAGTAAGTAG
TTCGCCAGTTAATAGTTTGCGCAACGTTGTTGCCATTGCTACAGGCATCGTGGTGTCACGCTCGTCGTTT
GGTATGGCTTCATTCAGCTCCGGTTCCCAACGATCAAGGCGAGTTACATGATCCCCCATGTTGTGCAAAA
AAGCGGTTAGCTCCTTCGGTCCTCCGATCGTTGTCAGAAGTAAGTTGGCCGCAGTGTTATCACTCATGGT
TATGGCAGCACTGCATAATTCTCTTACTGTCATGCCATCCGTAAGATGCTTTTCTGTGACTGGTGAGTAC
TCAACCAAGTCATTCTGAGAATAGTGTATGCGGCGACCGAGTTGCTCTTGCCCGGCGTCAATACGGGATA
ATACCGCGCCACATAGCAGAACTTTAAAAGTGCTCATCATTGGAAAACGTTCTTCGGGGCGAAAACTCTC
AAGGATCTTACCGCTGTTGAGATCCAGTTCGATGTAACCCACTCGTGCACCCAACTGATCTTCAGCATCT
TTTACTTTCACCAGCGTTTCTGGGTGAGCAAAAACAGGAAGGCAAAATGCCGCAAAAAAGGGAATAAGGG
CGACACGGAAATGTTGAATACTCATACTCTTCCTTTTTCAATATTATTGAAGCATTTATCAGGGTTATTG
TCTCATGAGCGGATACATATTTGAATGTATTTAGAAAAATAAACAAATAGGGGTTCCGCGCACATTTCCC
CGAAAAGTGCCACCTGACGTCTAAGAAACCATTATTATCATGACATTAACCTATAAAAATAGGCGTATCA
CGAGGCCCTTTCGTCTCGCGCGTTTCGGTGATGACGGTGAAAACCTCTGACACATGCAGCTCCCGGAGGA
ATGTGTGTCAGTTAGGGTGTGGAAAGTCCCCAGGCTCCCCAGGCAGGCAGAAGTATGCAAAGCATGCATC
TCAATTAGTCAGCAACCAGGTGTGGAAAGTCCCCAGGCTCCCCAGCAGGCAGAAGTATGCAAAGCATGCA
TCTCAATTAGTCAGCAACCATAGTCCCGCCCCTAACTCCGCCCATCCCGCCCCTAACTCCGCCCAGTTCC
GCCCATTCTCCGCCCCATGGCTGACTAATTTTTTTTATTTATGCAGAGGCCGAGGCCGCCTCTGCCTCTG
AGCTATTCCAGAAGTAGTGAGGAGGCTTTTTTGGAGGCCTAGGCTTTTGCAAAAAGCTCCCGGGAGCTTG
TATATCCATTTTCGTCCCGGAGACGGTCACAGCTTGTCTGTAAGCGGATGCCGGGAGCAGACAAGCCCGT
CAGGGCGCGTCAGCGGGTGTTGGCGGGTGTCGGGGCTGGCTTAACTATGCGGCATCAGAGCAGATTGTAC
TGAGAGTGCACCATATGCGGTGTGAAATACCGCACAGATGCGTAAGGAGAAAATACCGCATCAGGAAATT
GTAAGCGTTAATATTTTGTTAAAATTCGCGTTAAATTTTTGTTAAATCAGCTCATTTTTTAACCAATAGG
CCGAAATCGGCAAAATCCCTTATAAATCAAAAGAATAGACCGAGATAGGGT
[37 nt withheld, positions 7542-7578]
AAAGAACGTGGACTCCAACGTCAAAGG
[49 nt withheld, positions 7606-7654]
T
[91 nt withheld, positions 7656-7746]
G
[124 nt withheld, positions 7748-7871]
CCATTCGCCATTCAGGCTGCGCAACTGTTGGGAAGGGCGATCGGTGCGGGCCTCTTCGCTATTACGCCAG
CTGGCGAAAGGGGGATGTGCTGCAAGGCGATTAAGTTGGGTAACGCCAGGGTTTTCCCAGTCACGACGTT
GTAAAACGACGGCCAGTGAATT
