>Addgene plasmid #72136 | Sema3a(L, del3)-Fc-His | addgene partial sequence | sequence record 138669 | pMRB101-F 5'-aagatgcaggcagctgagtt-3'
ACGGTGGAGGGCAGTGTAGTCTGAGCAGTACTCGTTGCTGCCGCGCGCGCCACCAGACATAATAGCTGAC
AGACTAACAGACTGTTCCTTTCCATGGGTCTTTTCTGCAGAAGCTTGAATTCTCGAGGATCCGCGGCCGC
GCCACCATGGGCTGGTTCACTGGGATTGCCTGTCTTTTCTGGGGTGTATTACTTACAGCCAGAGCAAACT
ATGCAAACGGAAAGAACAATGTGCCAAGACTGAAATTATCGTACAAAGAAATGTTGGAATCCAACAATGT
GATCACTTTTAATGGCTTGGCCAACAGCTCCAGTTACCACACCTTCCTTCTGGATGAAGAACGGAGTAGA
CTATATGTTGGAGCAAAAGATCATATATTTTCATTCAACTTGGTGAACATTAAAGATTTTCAAAAGATTG
TGTGGCCAGTATCTTACACAAGGAGAGATGAATGCAAATGGGCTGGAAAAGATATCCTGAAAGAATGTGC
CAATTTCATCAAGGTCCTGGAGGCTTATAATCAGACTCACTTGTATGCCTGTGGAACTGGGGCTTTCCAT
CCAATCTGCACCTATATTGAAGTTGGACATCATCCTGAGGACAACATTTTTAAGCTGCAGGACTCACATT
TTGAAAACGGTCGTGGGAAGAGCCCTTATGATCCCAAACTACTGACTGCCTCTCTTCTAATAGACGGTGA
GTTGTACTCTGGAACTGCTGCGGACTTCATGGGACGGGACTTCGCTATCTTCAGAACACTGGGGCACCAT
CACCC
