>Addgene plasmid #72136 | Sema3a(L, del3)-Fc-His | addgene partial sequence | sequence record 138670 | SV40pA-R 5'-GAAATTTGTGATGCTATTGC-3'
ATAAGATCTCTAGATTAATGGTGATGGTGATGATGGCCGCCTTTACCCGGAGACAGGGAGAGGCTCTTCT
GCGTGTAGTGGTTGTGCAGAGCCTCATGCATCACGGAGCATGAGAAGACGTTCCCCTGCTGCCACCTGCT
CTTGTCCACGGTGAGCTTGCTGTAGAGGAAGAAGGAGCCGTCGGAGTCCAGCACGGGAGGCGTGGTCTTG
TAGTTGTTCTCCGGCTGCCCATTGCTCTCCCACTCCACGGCGATGTCGCTGGGATAGAAGCCTTTGACCA
GGCAGGTCAGGCTGACCTGGTTCTTGGTCAGCTCATCCCGGGATGGGGGCAGGGTATACACCTGTGGTTC
TCGGGGCTGCCCTTTGGCTTTGGAGATGGTTTTCTCGATGGGGGCTGGGAGGGCTTTGTTGGAGACCTTG
CACTTGTACTCCTTGCCATTCAGCCAGTCCTGGTGCAGGACGGTGAGGACGCTGACCACACGGTACGTGC
TGTTGTACTGCTCCTCCCGCGGCTTTGTCTTGGCATTATGCACCTCCACGCCGTCCACGTACCAGTTGAA
CTTGACCTCAGGGTCTTCGTGGCTCACGTCCACCACCACGCATGTGACCTCAGGGGTCCGGGAGATCATG
AGGGTGTCCTTGGGTTTTGGGGGGAAGAGGAAGACTGACGGTCCCCCCAGGAGTTCAGGTGCTGGGCACG
GTGGGCATGTGTGAGTTTTGTCAGGCGCGCCGGGTGCCCGCTCAAACTCGTGCGTACGCCTGTTTCTACC
TTTCTTGCTCTCTTGCATGTGCTTCCACTTGTTGCTGCTCCCTTGAGAGTGCCCCGGCCTTTGTCGGCGT
TGCTTTCGGTCCCTT
